Addgene plasmid #57774: miniSOG-Rab5a-7
Purpose: Localization: Ras GTPase, Excitation: 448 / 473, Emission: 500 / 528
Depositing lab: Michael Davidson. Depositing organization: Florida State University, Tallahassee. Publication: A genetically encoded tag for correlated light and electron microscopy of intact cells, tissues, and organisms. Shu X, Lev-Ram V, Deerinck TJ, Qi Y, Ramko EB, Davidson MW, Jin Y, Ellisman MH, Tsien RY. PLoS Biol. 2011 Apr;9(4):e1001041. doi: 10.1371/journal.pbio.1001041. Epub 2011 Apr 5. PubMed 21483721.
Backbone
  Vector backbone: miniSOG
  Backbone size w/o insert (bp): 4750
  Vector type: Mammalian Expression
  Selectable markers: Neomycin (select with G418)
Growth in bacteria
  Bacterial resistance: Kanamycin, 50 μg/mL
  Growth temperature: 37°C
  Growth strain: DH5alpha
  Copy number: High Copy
Gene/Insert
  Gene/Insert name: Rab5a (alt name: NM_004162.4)
  Promoter: CMV
  Tag / fusion protein: miniSOG (N terminal on backbone)
  Cloning method: Unknown
  Sequencing primers: 5′ CMV-F; 3′ SV40pA-R
Terms and licenses: Academic/Nonprofit Terms; Industry Terms
Depositor comments: . Excitation = 448 / 473; Emission = 500 / 528
How to cite: miniSOG-Rab5a-7 was a gift from Michael Davidson (Addgene plasmid # 57774 ; http://n2t.net/addgene:57774 ; RRID:Addgene_57774)
