[The description below was written by a language model from this plasmid's Addgene catalogue record and pLannotate feature annotations shown in this document.]
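Description:
miniSOG-Rab5a-7 is a mammalian expression plasmid that produces human Rab5a fused at its N terminus to miniSOG, the small flavin-binding fluorescent protein derived from an Arabidopsis thaliana protein. The sequenced record is 4,941 nt, which does not square with the catalogue's figure of 4,750 bp for the backbone without insert, given an insert of roughly 650 bp. Its layout resembles a classic C1-type fluorescent protein fusion vector. It carries a high-copy ColE1/pUC origin for propagation in E. coli and an f1 origin. A single NeoR/KanR (Tn5 aminoglycoside phosphotransferase) gene is driven by tandem bacterial (bla) and SV40 early promoters and terminated by the HSV TK polyadenylation signal. This one marker gives kanamycin resistance in bacteria and G418 selection in mammalian cells. The short ble, large T antigen and bGH poly(A) fragments in the annotation are probably backbone remnants or partial matches rather than functional parts.

The expression cassette consists of the human CMV immediate early enhancer and promoter, the miniSOG coding sequence, a short linker left from the multiple cloning site, the RAB5A open reading frame, and an SV40 polyadenylation signal. The "7" in the name probably refers to the linker length, though the record does not say so. Rab5a is a small GTPase that cycles between GTP- and GDP-bound states and recruits effectors controlling vesicle formation, tethering and fusion in membrane trafficking. The fusion therefore serves as a localization marker for Rab5a-associated compartments. The record lists excitation peaks at 448/473 nm and emission peaks at 500/528 nm. The associated publication describes miniSOG as a genetically encoded tag for correlated light and electron microscopy, so the construct can be used to image Rab5a distribution by fluorescence and then at the ultrastructural level.
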