Features (pLannotate 1.2.2; 15 found; start..end, strand, type, name):
     63..366     +  enhancer       CMV enhancer: human cytomegalovirus immediate early enhancer
    367..570     +  promoter       CMV promoter: human cytomegalovirus (CMV) immediate early promoter
    615..932     +  CDS            miniSOG: miniSOG is a basic (constitutively fluorescent) cyan fluorescent protein published in 2011, derived from Arabidopsis thaliana. It requires the cofactor flavin for fluorescence.
    933..952     +  misc_feature   MCS (fragment): multiple cloning site
    954..1598    +  CDS            RAB5A: RAB5A_HUMAN - Also known as RAB5. Experimental evidence at protein level: Swiss-Prot protein existence level 1. Small GTPase which cycles between active GTP-bound and inactive GDP-bound states. In its active state, binds to a variety of effector proteins to regulate cellular responses such as of intracellular membrane trafficking, from the formation of transport vesicles to their fusion with membranes. Active GTP-bound form is able to recruit to membranes different sets of downstream effectors directly responsible for vesicle formation, movement, tethering and fusion. RAB5A is required for the
   1624..1708    +  CDS            large T antigen (fragment): large T antigen from SV40 (simian virus 40)
   1731..1852    +  polyA_signal   SV40 poly(A) signal: SV40 polyadenylation signal
   1886..2314    -  rep_origin     f1 ori (sequence partly withheld): f1 bacteriophage origin of replication; arrow indicates direction of (+) strand synthesis
   2341..2445    +  promoter       AmpR promoter: bla
   2447..2804    +  promoter       SV40 promoter: SV40 enhancer and early promoter
   2839..3633    +  CDS            NeoR/KanR: aminoglycoside phosphotransferase from Tn5; aph(3')-II (or nptII); confers resistance to neomycin, kanamycin, and G418 (Geneticin®)
   3654..3806    +  CDS            ble (fragment): BLE_KLEPN - Experimental evidence at protein level: Swiss-Prot protein existence level 1. Binding protein with a strong affinity to the bleomycin family of antibiotics. Binds to CL990; an antimitotic-antibiotic compound. From Klebsiella pneumoniae.
   3865..3912    +  polyA_signal   HSV TK poly(A) signal: herpes simplex virus thymidine kinase polyadenylation signal (Cole and Stacy, 1985)
   4003..4019    -  polyA_signal   bGH poly(A) signal (fragment): bovine growth hormone polyadenylation signal
   4241..4829    +  rep_origin     ori: high-copy-number ColE1/pMB1/pBR322/pUC origin of replication
>Addgene plasmid #57774 | miniSOG-Rab5a-7 | addgene full sequence | sequence record 256755 | Addgene NGS Result
ATTAGTTATTAATAGTAATCAATTACGGGGTCATTAGTTCATAGCCCATATATGGAGTTCCGCGTTACAT
AACTTACGGTAAATGGCCCGCCTGGCTGACCGCCCAACGACCCCCGCCCATTGACGTCAATAATGACGTA
TGTTCCCATAGTAACGCCAATAGGGACTTTCCATTGACGTCAATGGGTGGAGTATTTACGGTAAACTGCC
CACTTGGCAGTACATCAAGTGTATCATATGCCAAGTACGCCCCCTATTGACGTCAATGACGGTAAATGGC
CCGCCTGGCATTATGCCCAGTACATGACCTTATGGGACTTTCCTACTTGGCAGTACATCTACGTATTAGT
CATCGCTATTACCATGGTGATGCGGTTTTGGCAGTACATCAATGGGCGTGGATAGCGGTTTGACTCACGG
GGATTTCCAAGTCTCCACCCCATTGACGTCAATGGGAGTTTGTTTTGGCACCAAAATCAACGGGACTTTC
CAAAATGTCGTAACAACTCCGCCCCATTGACGCAAATGGGCGGTAGGCGTGTACGGTGGGAGGTCTATAT
AAGCAGAGCTGGTTTAGTGAACCGTCAGATCCGCTAGCGCTACCGGTCGCCACCATGGAGAAAAGTTTCG
TGATAACTGATCCACGGCTGCCAGACAATCCCATCATCTTCGCATCCGATGGCTTCCTGGAGCTGACCGA
GTATTCCAGAGAGGAGATCCTGGGCCGCAATGGCCGCTTTCTGCAGGGACCAGAGACAGACCAGGCCACA
GTGCAGAAGATTCGCGATGCCATTAGAGATCAGCGCGAGATTACCGTGCAGCTGATAAACTACACAAAAA
GCGGGAAGAAATTCTGGAACCTCCTGCACCTCCAGCCCATGAGGGACCAGAAGGGTGAGCTCCAGTATTT
CATCGGAGTGCAGCTGGATGGATCCGGACTCAGATCTCGAGCCATGGCTAGTCGAGGCGCAACAAGACCC
AACGGGCCAAATACTGGAAATAAAATATGCCAGTTCAAACTAGTACTTCTGGGAGAGTCTGCTGTTGGCA
AATCAAGCCTAGTGCTTCGTTTTGTGAAGGGCCAATTTCATGAATTTCAAGAGAGTACCATAGGGGCTGC
TTTTCTAACCCAAACTGTGTGTCTTGATGATACAACAGTAAAGTTTGAAATATGGGATACAGCTGGTCAA
GAACGATACCATAGCTTAGCACCAATGTACTACAGAGGAGCACAAGCAGCCATAGTTGTATATGATATCA
CAAATGAGGAGTCCTTTGCCAGAGCCAAAAACTGGGTTAAAGAACTTCAGAGGCAAGCCAGTCCTAACAT
TGTAATAGCTTTATCAGGAAACAAGGCTGATCTTGCAAATAAAAGAGCTGTCGATTTCCAGGAAGCACAG
TCCTATGCAGATGACAACAGTTTATTATTCATGGAGACATCAGCTAAAACATCGATGAATGTAAATGAAA
TATTCATGGCAATAGCTAAAAAGTTGCCAAAGAACGAACCACAGAATCCAGGAGCAAATTCTGCCAGAGG
AAGAGGAGTAGACCTTACTGAACCCACGCAGCCAACCAGGAATCAGTGTTGTAGTAACTAAGGATCCACC
GGATCTAGATAACTGATCATAATCAGCCATACCACATTTGTAGAGGTTTTACTTGCTTTAAAAAACCTCC
CACACCTCCCCCTGAACCTGAAACATAAAATGAATGCAATTGTTGTTGTTAACTTGTTTATTGCAGCTTA
TAATGGTTACAAATAAAGCAATAGCATCACAAATTTCACAAATAAAGCATTTTTTTCACTGCATTCTAGT
TGTGGTTTGTCCAAACTCATCAATGTATCTTAACGCGTAAATTGTAAGCGTTAATATTTTGTTAAAATTC
GCGTTAAATTTTTGTTAAATCAGCTCATTTTTTAACCAATAGGCCGAAATCGGCAAAATCCCTTATAAAT
CAAAAGAATAGACCGAGATAGGGT
[37 nt withheld, positions 1985-2021]
AAAGAACGTGGACTCCAACGTCAAAGG
[49 nt withheld, positions 2049-2097]
T
[91 nt withheld, positions 2099-2189]
G
[124 nt withheld, positions 2191-2314]
CAGGTGGCACTTTTCGGGGAAATGTGCGCGGAACCCCTATTTGTTTATTTTTCTAAATACATTCAAATAT
GTATCCGCTCATGAGACAATAACCCTGATAAATGCTTCAATAATATTGAAAAAGGAAGAGTCCTGAGGCG
GAAAGAACCAGCTGTGGAATGTGTGTCAGTTAGGGTGTGGAAAGTCCCCAGGCTCCCCAGCAGGCAGAAG
TATGCAAAGCATGCATCTCAATTAGTCAGCAACCAGGTGTGGAAAGTCCCCAGGCTCCCCAGCAGGCAGA
AGTATGCAAAGCATGCATCTCAATTAGTCAGCAACCATAGTCCCGCCCCTAACTCCGCCCATCCCGCCCC
TAACTCCGCCCAGTTCCGCCCATTCTCCGCCCCATGGCTGACTAATTTTTTTTATTTATGCAGAGGCCGA
GGCCGCCTCGGCCTCTGAGCTATTCCAGAAGTAGTGAGGAGGCTTTTTTGGAGGCCTAGGCTTTTGCAAA
GATCGATCAAGAGACAGGATGAGGATCGTTTCGCATGATTGAACAAGATGGATTGCACGCAGGTTCTCCG
GCCGCTTGGGTGGAGAGGCTATTCGGCTATGACTGGGCACAACAGACAATCGGCTGCTCTGATGCCGCCG
TGTTCCGGCTGTCAGCGCAGGGGCGCCCGGTTCTTTTTGTCAAGACCGACCTGTCCGGTGCCCTGAATGA
ACTGCAAGACGAGGCAGCGCGGCTATCGTGGCTGGCCACGACGGGCGTTCCTTGCGCAGCTGTGCTCGAC
GTTGTCACTGAAGCGGGAAGGGACTGGCTGCTATTGGGCGAAGTGCCGGGGCAGGATCTCCTGTCATCTC
ACCTTGCTCCTGCCGAGAAAGTATCCATCATGGCTGATGCAATGCGGCGGCTGCATACGCTTGATCCGGC
TACCTGCCCATTCGACCACCAAGCGAAACATCGCATCGAGCGAGCACGTACTCGGATGGAAGCCGGTCTT
GTCGATCAGGATGATCTGGACGAAGAGCATCAGGGGCTCGCGCCAGCCGAACTGTTCGCCAGGCTCAAGG
CGAGCATGCCCGACGGCGAGGATCTCGTCGTGACCCATGGCGATGCCTGCTTGCCGAATATCATGGTGGA
AAATGGCCGCTTTTCTGGATTCATCGACTGTGGCCGGCTGGGTGTGGCGGACCGCTATCAGGACATAGCG
TTGGCTACCCGTGATATTGCTGAAGAGCTTGGCGGCGAATGGGCTGACCGCTTCCTCGTGCTTTACGGTA
TCGCCGCTCCCGATTCGCAGCGCATCGCCTTCTATCGCCTTCTTGACGAGTTCTTCTGAGCGGGACTCTG
GGGTTCGAAATGACCGACCAAGCGACGCCCAACCTGCCATCACGAGATTTCGATTCCACCGCCGCCTTCT
ATGAAAGGTTGGGCTTCGGAATCGTTTTCCGGGACGCCGGCTGGATGATCCTCCAGCGCGGGGATCTCAT
GCTGGAGTTCTTCGCCCACCCTAGGGGGAGGCTAACTGAAACACGGAAGGAGACAATACCGGAAGGAACC
CGCGCTATGACGGCAATAAAAAGACAGAATAAAACGCACGGTGTTGGGTCGTTTGTTCATAAACGCGGGG
TTCGGTCCCAGGGCTGGCACTCTGTCGATACCCCACCGAGACCCCATTGGGGCCAATACGCCCGCGTTTC
TTCCTTTTCCCCACCCCACCCCCCAAGTTCGGGTGAAGGCCCAGGGCTCGCAGCCAACGTCGGGGCGGCA
GGCCCTGCCATAGCCTCAGGTTACTCATATATACTTTAGATTGATTTAAAACTTCATTTTTAATTTAAAA
GGATCTAGGTGAAGATCCTTTTTGATAATCTCATGACCAAAATCCCTTAACGTGAGTTTTCGTTCCACTG
AGCGTCAGACCCCGTAGAAAAGATCAAAGGATCTTCTTGAGATCCTTTTTTTCTGCGCGTAATCTGCTGC
TTGCAAACAAAAAAACCACCGCTACCAGCGGTGGTTTGTTTGCCGGATCAAGAGCTACCAACTCTTTTTC
CGAAGGTAACTGGCTTCAGCAGAGCGCAGATACCAAATACTGTTCTTCTAGTGTAGCCGTAGTTAGGCCA
CCACTTCAAGAACTCTGTAGCACCGCCTACATACCTCGCTCTGCTAATCCTGTTACCAGTGGCTGCTGCC
AGTGGCGATAAGTCGTGTCTTACCGGGTTGGACTCAAGACGATAGTTACCGGATAAGGCGCAGCGGTCGG
GCTGAACGGGGGGTTCGTGCACACAGCCCAGCTTGGAGCGAACGACCTACACCGAACTGAGATACCTACA
GCGTGAGCTATGAGAAAGCGCCACGCTTCCCGAAGGGAGAAAGGCGGACAGGTATCCGGTAAGCGGCAGG
GTCGGAACAGGAGAGCGCACGAGGGAGCTTCCAGGGGGAAACGCCTGGTATCTTTATAGTCCTGTCGGGT
TTCGCCACCTCTGACTTGAGCGTCGATTTTTGTGATGCTCGTCAGGGGGGCGGAGCCTATGGAAAAACGC
CAGCAACGCGGCCTTTTTACGGTTCCTGGCCTTTTGCTGGCCTTTTGCTCACATGTTCTTTCCTGCGTTA
TCCCCTGATTCTGTGGATAACCGTATTACCGCCATGC
