>Addgene plasmid #57774 | miniSOG-Rab5a-7 | addgene partial sequence | sequence record 114598 | CMV-F 5'-CGCAAATGGGCGGTAGGCGTG-3'
GTCAGATCCGCTAGCGCTACCGGTCGCCACCATGGAGAAAAGTTTCGTGATAACTGATCCACGGCTGCCA
GACAATCCCATCATCTTCGCATCCGATGGCTTCCTGGAGCTGACCGAGTATTCCAGAGAGGAGATCCTGG
GCCGCAATGGCCGCTTTCTGCAGGGACCAGAGACAGACCAGGCCACAGTGCAGAAGATTCGCGATGCCAT
TAGAGATCAGCGCGAGATTACCGTGCAGCTGATAAACTACACAAAAAGCGGGAAGAAATTCTGGAACCTC
CTGCACCTCCAGCCCATGAGGGACCAGAAGGGTGAGCTCCAGTATTTCATCGGAGTGCAGCTGGATGGAT
CCGGACTCAGATCTCGAGCCATGGCTAGTCGAGGCGCAACAAGACCCAACGGGCCAAATACTGGAAATAA
AATATGCCAGTTCAAACTAGTACTTCTGGGAGAGTCTGCTGTTGGCAAATCAAGCCTAGTGCTTCGTTTT
GTGAAGGGCCAATTTCATGAATTTCAAGAGAGTACCATAGGGGCTGCTTTTCTAACCCAAACTGTGTGTC
TTGATGATACAACAGTAAAGTTTGAAATATGGGATACAGCTGGTCAAGAACGATACCATAGCTTAGCACC
AATGTACTACAGAGGAGCACAAGCAGCCATAGTTGTATATGATATCACAAATGAGGAGTCCTTTGCCAGA
GCCAAAAACTGGGTTAAAGAACTTCAGAGGCAAGCCAGTCCTAACATTGTAATAGCTTTATCAGGAAACA
AGGCTGATCTTGCAAATAAAAGAGCTGTCGATTTCCAGGAAGCACAGTCCTATGCAGATGACAACAGTTT
ATTATTCATGGAGACATCAGCTAAAACATC
